Addgene plasmid #44151: pCR2.1-ZFpparg
Purpose: This is intended for use in riboprobe synthesis, not for cloning.
Depositing lab: John Rawls. Depositing organization: University of North Carolina at Chapel Hill. Publication: Ontogeny and nutritional control of adipogenesis in zebrafish (Danio rerio). Flynn EJ 3rd, Trent CM, Rawls JF. J Lipid Res. 2009 Aug;50(8):1641-52. doi: 10.1194/jlr.M800590-JLR200. Epub 2009 Apr 14. PubMed 19366995.
Backbone
  Vector backbone: pCR2.1-TOPO
  Backbone manufacturer: Invitrogen
  Backbone size w/o insert (bp): 3900
  Total vector size (bp): 4659
Growth in bacteria
  Bacterial resistance: Kanamycin, 50 μg/mL
  Growth temperature: 37°C
  Growth strain: DH5alpha
  Growth instructions: Also Amp resistant
  Copy number: High Copy
Gene/Insert
  Gene/Insert name: Peroxisome proliferator-activated receptor gamma (alt name: pparg)
  Species: D. rerio (zebrafish)
  Insert size (bp): 759
  Entrez Gene: pparg (a.k.a. PPAR[g])
  Cloning method: TOPO Cloning
  Sequencing primers: 5′ GAAGATCCGTCTTCATCCTCAC; 3′ GATCTGTCCGTAGGAGATCAGG
Terms and licenses: Academic/Nonprofit Terms; Industry Terms: Not Available to Industry
Depositor comments: Note from the depositor:This is intended for use in riboprobe synthesis, not for cloning.
How to cite: pCR2.1-ZFpparg was a gift from John Rawls (Addgene plasmid # 44151 ; http://n2t.net/addgene:44151 ; RRID:Addgene_44151)
