[The description below was written by a language model from this plasmid's Addgene catalogue record.]
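Description:
pCR2.1-ZFpparg is a bacterial cloning plasmid built on the commercial pCR2.1-TOPO backbone, a TA/TOPO vector designed for direct capture of PCR products. It carries a 759 bp fragment of the zebrafish (Danio rerio) pparg gene, which encodes peroxisome proliferator-activated receptor gamma, a nuclear receptor best known as a regulator of adipocyte differentiation. The fragment was inserted by TOPO cloning, giving a total size of about 4.7 kb on a roughly 3.9 kb backbone. The plasmid is maintained at high copy in standard E. coli cloning strains and is selected with kanamycin. The record notes that it also confers ampicillin resistance, consistent with the dual markers of this backbone.

The depositor states that the construct is meant as a template for riboprobe synthesis and not as a source of pparg for subcloning or expression. The insert is therefore only a partial gene fragment, and the record does not say which region of the transcript it covers. It also does not give the orientation of the insert or name the promoter to be used for transcription. pCR2.1-TOPO generally provides a T7 promoter flanking the cloning site, but because TOPO cloning is non-directional, the insert's orientation relative to it would need to be confirmed before making antisense probe. No eukaryotic promoter, tag or reporter is recorded. The associated work concerns the development and nutritional control of adipogenesis in zebrafish, so the expected use is generating labelled RNA probes to detect pparg transcripts, for example by in situ hybridization in zebrafish tissues. No feature table was supplied, so element positions cannot be described.
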