>Addgene plasmid #44151 | pCR2.1-ZFpparg | addgene partial sequence | sequence record 63701 | T7 5'-TAATACGACTCACTATAGGG-3'
CTCGAGCGGCCGCCAGTGTGATGGATATCTGCAGAATTCGCCCTTGAGTCTGGATGGTTGATCTTCAGCT
GCAGCTCCAGAGAGTGGAGAACCGTCTCCTGAAGGTCCTCGATGGGCTTCACGTTCAGAAGACCTGGACG
ATCTCCGCTGAGGATGATGACGGCCAGGAACAGCGCCATGTCGCAGTCGTCCAGCTCCAGCATGTTGAAC
TTGATGGAGAACTCGAACTTGGGCTCCATCATCTCGCAGAAGGGTTTGCGCAGACTCTTGAGGAACTCGC
GGGTCATGAAGATCTGTCCGTAAGAGATCAGGGTCCCGTCTTTATTCATGAGCGGAGAAATCATGATGAT
CATCACTTCGATGACCCCGTACTTCAGCAGCGTCACCTGGTCGTTCAGGTCCAGGTTAATGAACCCCGGG
ATGCTCTTGGCGAATTCGGTGACTTCGCTGATGGCCTCGGCAGATCTGGACTGGTAGCTGTGGAAGAAGC
GCAGCTCCACCTCATGCATGATGCCCAGATCTGAGCGCCGGTGCTCGTGGAGCGGCATGTATCTGCAGTT
GATCATCTGCTCGCCTTCCACCAGAGACTTCATATCGTGGATCACAAAAGGAGCATTGTCGCTGGTCTTT
CCGGACAGGATGGCTCTGGCCTTGGCTTTGGTCAGAGGGAAGTATTTGAGATAGGACTCGTAGAGATGTC
GGGCCAGCGCGCGCAGGTCTGCAGACTCCGGGTGCATGTGGTTCACGTCACTGGAGAACTCGGCCAGCAG
CTTCTCCTTCTCAGCCTGCGGCATTCGACCGAAGCGAATCGCGTTGTGTGACATGCCCACCATCAGGCAC
TTCTGGAAGCGGCAGTATTGGCACTTGTTGCGGCTCTTCTTGTGTATAAGGGCGAATTCCAGCACACTGG
CGGCCGTTACTAGTGGATCCG
